>Addgene plasmid #48025 | pICH49277 | depositor full sequence | sequence record 69025 | Full Sequence
GTGGTTTAAACTATCAGTGTTTGACAGGATATATTGGCGGGTAAACCTAAGAGAAAAGAGCGTTTATTAG
AATAATCGGATATTTAAAAGGGCGTGAAAAGGTTTATCCGTTCGTCCATTTGTATGTGCATGCCAACCAC
AGGGTTCCCCAGATCAGGCGCTGGCTGCTGAACCCCCAGCCGGAACTGACCCCACAAGGCCCTAGCGTTT
GCAATGCACCAGGTCATCATTGACCCAGGCGTGTTCCACCAGGCCGCTGCCTCGCAACTCTTCGCAGGCT
TCGCCGACCTGCTCGCGCCACTTCTTCACGCGGGTGGAATCCGATCCGCACATGAGGCGGAAGGTTTCCA
GCTTGAGCGGGTACGGCTCCCGGTGCGAGCTGAAATAGTCGAACATCCGTCGGGCCGTCGGCGACAGCTT
GCGGTACTTCTCCCATATGAATTTCGTGTAGTGGTCGCCAGCAAACAGCACGACGATTTCCTCGTCGATC
AGGACCTGGCAACGGGACGTTTTCTTGCCACGGTCCAGGACGCGGAAGCGGTGCAGCAGCGACACCGATT
CCAGGTGCCCAACGCGGTCGGACGTGAAGCCCATCGCCGTCGCCTGTAGGCGCGACAGGCATTCCTCGGC
CTTCGTGTAATACCGGCCATTGATCGACCAGCCCAGGTCCTGGCAAAGCTCGTAGAACGTGAAGGTGATC
GGCTCGCCGATAGGGGTGCGCTTCGCGTACTCCAACACCTGCTGCCACACCAGTTCGTCATCGTCGGCCC
GCAGCTCGACGCCGGTGTAGGTGATCTTCACGTCCTTGTTGACGTGGAAAATGACCTTGTTTTGCAGCGC
CTCGCGCGGGATTTTCTTGTTGCGCGTGGTGAACAGGGCAGAGCGGGCCGTGTCGTTTGGCATCGCTCGC
ATCGTGTCCGGCCACGGCGCAATATCGAACAAGGAAAGCTGCATTTCCTTGATCTGCTGCTTCGTGTGTT
TCAGCAACGCGGCCTGCTTGGCCTCGCTGACCTGTTTTGCCAGGTCCTCGCCGGCGGTTTTTCGCTTCTT
GGTCGTCATAGTTCCTCGCGTGTCGATGGTCATCGACTTCGCCAAACCTGCCGCCTCCTGTTCAAGACGA
CGCGAACGCTCCACGGCGGCCGATGGCGCGGGCAGGGCAGGGGGAGCCAGTTGCACGCTGTCGCGCTCGA
TCTTGGCCGTAGCTTGCTGGACCATCGAGCCGACGGACTGGAAGGTTTCGCGGGGCGCACGCATGACGGT
GCGGCTTGCGATGGTTTCGGCATCCTCGGCGGAAAACCCCGCGTCGATCAGTTCTTGCCTGTATGCCTTC
CGGTCAAACGTCCGATTCATTCACCCTCCTTGCGGGATTGCCCCGACTCACGCCGGGGCAATGTGCCCTT
ATTCCTGATTTGACCCGCCTGGTGCCTTGGTGTCCAGATAATCCACCTTATCGGCAATGAAGTCGGTCCC
GTAGACCGTCTGGCCGTCCTTCTCGTACTTGGTATTCCGAATCTTGCCCTGCACGAATACCAGCGACCCC
TTGCCCAAATACTTGCCGTGGGCCTCGGCCTGAGAGCCAAAACACTTGATGCGGAAGAAGTCGGTGCGCT
CCTGCTTGTCGCCGGCATCGTTGCGCCACATCTAGGATCTGCCAGGAACCGTAAAAAGGCCGCGTTGCTG
GCGTTTTTCCATAGGCTCCGCCCCCCTGACGAGCATCACAAAAATCGACGCTCAAGTCAGAGGTGGCGAA
ACCCGACAGGACTATAAAGATACCAGGCGTTTCCCCCTGGAAGCTCCCTCGTGCGCTCTCCTGTTCCGAC
CCTGCCGCTTACCGGATACCTGTCCGCCTTTCTCCCTTCGGGAAGCGTGGCGCTTTCTCATAGCTCACGC
TGTAGGTATCTCAGTTCGGTGTAGGTCGTTCGCTCCAAGCTGGGCTGTGTGCACGAACCCCCCGTTCAGC
CCGACCGCTGCGCCTTATCCGGTAACTATCGTCTTGAGTCCAACCCGGTAAGACACGACTTATCGCCACT
GGCAGCAGCCACTGGTAACAGGATTAGCAGAGCGAGGTATGTAGGCGGTGCTACAGAGTTCTTGAAGTGG
TGGCCTAACTACGGCTACACTAGAAGGACAGTATTTGGTATCTGCGCTCTGCTGAAGCCAGTTACCTTCG
GAAAAAGAGTTGGTAGCTCTTGATCCGGCAAACAAACCACCGCTGGTAGCGGTGGTTTTTTTGTTTGCAA
GCAGCAGATTACGCGCAGAAAAAAAGGATCTCAAGAAGATCCTTTGATCTTTTCTACGGGGTCTGACGCT
CAGTGGAACGAAAACTCACGTTAAGGGATTTTGGTCATGAGATTATCAAAAAGGATCTTCACCTAGATCC
TTTTAAATTAAAAATGAAGTTTTAAATCAATCTAAAGTATATATGAGTAAACTTGGTCTGACAGTTACCA
ATGCTTAATCAGTGAGGCACCTATCTCAGCGATCTGTCTATTTCGTTCATCCATAGTTGCCTGACTCCCC
GTCGTGTAGATAACTACGATACGGGAGGGCTTACCATCTGGCCCCAGTGCTGCAATGATACCGCGAGAAC
CACGCTCACCGGCTCCAGATTTATCAGCAATAAACCAGCCAGCCGGAAGGGCCGAGCGCAGAAGTGGTCC
TGCAACTTTATCCGCCTCCATCCAGTCTATTAATTGTTGCCGGGAAGCTAGAGTAAGTAGTTCGCCAGTT
AATAGTTTGCGCAACGTTGTTGCCATTGCTACAGGCATCGTGGTGTCACGCTCGTCGTTTGGTATGGCTT
CATTCAGCTCCGGTTCCCAACGATCAAGGCGAGTTACATGATCCCCCATGTTGTGCAAAAAAGCGGTTAG
CTCCTTCGGTCCTCCGATCGTTGTCAGAAGTAAGTTGGCCGCAGTGTTATCACTCATGGTTATGGCAGCA
CTGCATAATTCTCTTACTGTCATGCCATCCGTAAGATGCTTTTCTGTGACTGGTGAGTACTCAACCAAGT
CATTCTGAGAATAGTGTATGCGGCGACCGAGTTGCTCTTGCCCGGCGTCAATACGGGATAATACCGCGCC
ACATAGCAGAACTTTAAAAGTGCTCATCATTGGAAAACGTTCTTCGGGGCGAAAACTCTCAAGGATCTTA
CCGCTGTTGAGATCCAGTTCGATGTAACCCACTCGTGCACCCAACTGATCTTCAGCATCTTTTACTTTCA
CCAGCGTTTCTGGGTGAGCAAAAACAGGAAGGCAAAATGCCGCAAAAAAGGGAATAAGGGCGACACGGAA
ATGTTGAATACTCATACTCTTCCTTTTTCAATATTATTGAAGCATTTATCAGGGTTATTGTCTCATGAGC
GGATACATATTTGAATGTATTTAGAAAAATAAACAAATAGGGGTTCCGCGCACGAATTGGCCAGCGCTGC
CATTTTTGGGGTGAGGCCGTTCGCGGCCGAGGGGCGCAGCCCCTGGGGGGATGGGAGGCCCGCGTTAGCG
GGCCGGGAGGGTTCGAGAAGGGGGGGCACCCCCCTTCGGCGTGCGCGGTCACGCGCACAGGGCGCAGCCC
TGGTTAAAAACAAGGTTTATAAATATTGGTTTAAAAGCAGGTTAAAAGACAGGTTAGCGGTGGCCGAAAA
ACGGGCGGAAACCCTTGCAAATGCTGGATTTTCTGCCTGTGGACAGCCCCTCAAATGTCAATAGGTGCGC
CCCTCATCTGTCAGCACTCTGCCCCTCAAGTGTCAAGGATCGCGCCCCTCATCTGTCAGTAGTCGCGCCC
CTCAAGTGTCAATACCGCAGGGCACTTATCCCCAGGCTTGTCCACATCATCTGTGGGAAACTCGCGTAAA
ATCAGGCGTTTTCGCCGATTTGCGAGGCTGGCCAGCTCCACGTCGCCGGCCGAAATCGAGCCTGCCCCTC
ATCTGTCAACGCCGCGCCGGGTGAGTCGGCCCCTCAAGTGTCAACGTCCGCCCCTCATCTGTCAGTGAGG
GCCAAGTTTTCCGCGAGGTATCCACAACGCCGGCGGCCGCGGTGTCTCGCACACGGCTTCGACGGCGTTT
CTGGCGCGTTTGCAGGGCCATAGACGGCCGCCAGCCCAGCGGCGAGGGCAACCAGCCCGGTGAGCGTCGC
AAAGGAGATCCTGATCTGACTGATGGGCTGCCTGTATCGAGTGGTGATTTTGTGCCGAGCTGCCGGTCGG
GGAGCTGTTGGCTGGCTGGTGGCAGGATATATTGTGGTGTAAACAAATTGACGCTTAGACAACTTAATAA
CACATTGCGGACGTTTTTAATGTACTGGGGTGGATGCAGTGGGCCCCACTCTGTGAAGACAATTACTGAG
ACCGCAGCTGGCACGACAGGTTTCCCGACTGGAAAGCGGGCAGTGAGCGCAACGCAATTAATGTGAGTTA
GCTCACTCATTAGGCACCCCAGGCTTTACACTTTATGCTTCCGGCTCGTATGTTGTGTGGAATTGTGAGC
GGATAACAATTTCACACAGGAAACAGCTATGACCATGATTACGCCAAGCTTGCATGCCTGCAGGTCGACT
CTAGAGGATCCCCGGGTACCGAGCTCGAATTCACTGGCCGTCGTTTTACAACGTCGTGACTGGGAAAACC
CTGGCGTTACCCAACTTAATCGCCTTGCAGCACATCCCCCTTTCGCCAGCTGGCGTAATAGCGAAGAGGC
CCGCACCGATCGCCCTTCCCAACAGTTGCGCAGCCTGAATGGCGAATGGCGCCTGATGCGGTATTTTCTC
CTTACGCATCTGTGCGGTATTTCACACCGCATATGGTGCACTCTCAGTACAATCTGCTCTGATGCCGCAT
AGTTAAGCCAGCCCCGACACCCGCCAACACCCGCTGACGCGCCCTGACGGGCTTGTCTGCTCCCGGCATC
CGCTTACAGACAAGCTGTGACGGTCTCAGGGATTGTCTTCACGAA
Features (pLannotate 1.2.2; 15 found; start..end, strand, type, name):
     22..46      +  misc_feature   RB T-DNA repeat: right border repeat from nopaline C58 T-DNA
    158..178     -  CDS            TetR (fragment): tetracycline resistance regulatory protein; tetR
    205..1350    -  CDS            trfA: TRFA_ECOLX - Experimental evidence at protein level: Swiss-Prot protein existence level 1. Also involved in plasmid copy number control, promoting intermolecular coupling of protein bound iterons at oriV, which inhibits replication initiation. From Escherichia coli.
   1686..2274    -  rep_origin     ori: high-copy-number ColE1/pMB1/pBR322/pUC origin of replication
   2445..3305    -  CDS            AmpR: β-lactamase; bla; confers resistance to ampicillin, carbenicillin, and related antibiotics
   3306..3410    -  promoter       AmpR promoter: bla
   3497..4128    -  rep_origin     oriV: incP origin of replication
   4220..4244    +  misc_feature   LB T-DNA repeat: left border repeat from nopaline C58 T-DNA
   4344..4386    +  CDS            lacI (fragment): lac repressor; lacI; The lac repressor binds to the lac operator to inhibit transcription in E. coli. This inhibition can be relieved by adding lactose or isopropyl-β-D-thiogalactopyranoside (IPTG).
   4399..4420    +  protein_bind   CAP binding site: CAP binding activates transcription in the presence of cAMP. E. coli catabolite activator protein
   4435..4465    +  promoter       lac promoter: promoter for the E. coli lac operon
   4473..4489    +  protein_bind   lac operator: The lac repressor binds to the lac operator to inhibit transcription in E. coli. This inhibition can be relieved by adding lactose or isopropyl-β-D-thiogalactopyranoside (IPTG). lac repressor encoded by lacI
   4526..4582    -  misc_feature   MCS: pUC18/19 multiple cloning site
   4579..4736    +  CDS            lacZα (fragment): LacZα fragment of β-galactosidase; lacZ fragment
   4742..4841    -  misc_feature   bom (fragment): basis of mobility region from pBR322
