[The description below was written by a language model from this plasmid's Addgene catalogue record and pLannotate feature annotations shown in this document.]
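Description:
pICH49277 is an empty-backbone plasmid from a modular cloning (MoClo) system for standardized assembly of multigene constructs, described by the depositor as a "level 2 end linker". It carries no gene insert. The backbone is a self-made hybrid of pBIN19 and pUC19. The catalogue lists a backbone size of 4,349 bp, whereas the annotated full sequence is 4,945 nt. The record does not explain the difference, though it may reflect the lacZα module. The vector type is not specified.

The annotated features reflect this dual ancestry. From the pUC side come a high-copy ColE1/pMB1-type origin and an ampicillin resistance gene (β-lactamase with its own promoter), which provide propagation and selection in E. coli. From the pBIN19 side come the incP oriV origin and the trfA replication initiator, the broad-host-range RK2 replication functions typically used for maintenance in Agrobacterium. Nopaline-type left and right T-DNA border repeats are also present. Small fragments annotated as TetR, lacI and the pBR322 bom region appear to be backbone remnants.

Between the left and right borders, across the origin of the circular map, lies a lacZα cassette. It comprises a CAP binding site, lac promoter, lac operator, a pUC18/19 multiple cloning site and a lacZα fragment, and it is the listed selectable marker, allowing blue/white colour screening. In MoClo-type schemes an end linker generally closes a multigene assembly by joining the last module to the destination vector. The record does not give the type IIS sites, the fusion overhangs or the position this particular linker serves.
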