Addgene plasmid #48025: pICH49277
Purpose: (Empty Backbone)
Depositing lab: Sylvestre Marillonnet. Depositing organization: Leibniz Institute of Plant Biochemistry (IPB). Publication: A modular cloning system for standardized assembly of multigene constructs. Weber E, Engler C, Gruetzner R, Werner S, Marillonnet S. PLoS One. 2011 Feb 18;6(2):e16765. doi: 10.1371/journal.pone.0016765. PubMed 21364738.
Backbone
  Vector backbone: derived from pBIN19 and pUC19
  Backbone manufacturer: self-made
  Backbone size (bp): 4349
  Vector type: Unspecified
  Selectable markers: LacZ alpha
Growth in bacteria
  Bacterial resistance: Ampicillin, 100 μg/mL
  Growth temperature: 37°C
  Growth strain: DH10B
  Copy number: High Copy
Gene/Insert
  Gene/Insert name: None
Terms and licenses: Academic/Nonprofit Terms; Industry Terms: Not Available to Industry
Depositor comments: level 2 end linker
How to cite: pICH49277 was a gift from Sylvestre Marillonnet (Addgene plasmid # 48025 ; http://n2t.net/addgene:48025 ; RRID:Addgene_48025)
