>Addgene plasmid #48025 | pICH49277 | addgene partial sequence | sequence record 74351 | LB-F1  5'-gtggtgtaaacaaattgacgc-3'
CATTGCGGACGTTTTTAATGTACTGGGGTGGATGCAGTGGGCCCCACTCTGTGAAGACAATTACTGAGAC
CGCAGCTGGCACGACAGGTTTCCCGACTGGAAAGCGGGCAGTGAGCGCAACGCAATTAATGTGAGTTAGC
TCACTCATTAGGCACCCCAGGCTTTACACTTTATGCTTCCGGCTCGTATGTTGTGTGGAATTGTGAGCGG
ATAACAATTTCACACAGGAAACAGCTATGACCATGATTACGCCAAGCTTGCATGCCTGCAGGTCGACTCT
AGAGGATCCCCGGGTACCGAGCTCGAATTCACTGGCCGTCGTTTTACAACGTCGTGACTGGGAAAACCCT
GGCGTTACCCAACTTAATCGCCTTGCAGCACATCCCCCTTTCGCCAGCTGGCGTAATAGCGAAGAGGCCC
GCACCGATCGCCCTTCCCAACAGTTGCGCAGCCTGAATGGCGAATGGCGCCTGATGCGGTATTTTCTCCT
TACGCATCTGTGCGGTATTTCACACCGCATATGGTGCACTCTCAGTACAATCTGCTCTGATGCCGCATAG
TTAAGCCAGCCCCGACACCCGCCAACACCCGCTGACGCGCCCTGACGGGCTTGTCTGCTCCCGGCATCCG
CTTACAGACAAGCTGTGACGGTCTCAGGGATTGTCTTCACGAAGTGGTTTAAACTATCAGTGTTTGACAG
GATATATTGGCGGGTAAACCTAAGAGAAAAGAGCGTTTATTAGAATAATCGGATATTTAAAAGGGCGTGA
AAAGGTTTATCCGTTCGTCCATTTGTATGTGCATGCCAACCACAGGGTTCCCCAGATCAGGCGCTGGCTG
CTGAACCCCCAGCCGGAACTGACCCCACAAGGCCCTAGCGTTTGCAATGCACCAGGTCATCATTGACCCA
GGCGTGTTCCACCAGGCCGCTGCCTCGCAACTCTTCGCAGGCTTCGCCGACCTGCTCGCGCCACTTCTTC
ACGCGGGTGGAATCCG
